Addgene plasmid #25381: pGEX4T-1-mMcl-1(S140A)
Depositing lab: Roger Davis. Depositing organization: University of Massachusetts, Worcester. Publication: Mcl-1 integrates the opposing actions of signaling pathways that mediate survival and apoptosis. Morel C, Carlson SM, White FM, Davis RJ. Mol Cell Biol. 2009 Jul . 29(14):3845-52. 10.1128/MCB.00279-09 PubMed 19433446.
Backbone
  Vector backbone: pGEX4T-1
  Backbone manufacturer: Amersham
  Backbone size w/o insert (bp): 4900
  Vector type: Bacterial Expression
Growth in bacteria
  Bacterial resistance: Ampicillin, 100 μg/mL
  Growth temperature: 37°C
  Growth strain: DH5alpha
  Copy number: High Copy
Gene/Insert
  Gene/Insert name: mMCL1(S140A) (alt name: MCL1)
  Species: M. musculus (mouse)
  Insert size (bp): 1200
  Mutation: changed serine 140 to alanine
  GenBank ID: NM_008562
  Entrez Gene: Mcl1 (a.k.a. Gm52627, Mcl-1)
  Tag / fusion protein: Gst (N terminal on backbone)
  Cloning method: Restriction Enzyme; 5′ cloning site EcoRI (not destroyed); 3′ cloning site EcoRI (not destroyed)
  Sequencing primers: 5′ Gex F; 3′ Gex R
Terms and licenses: Academic/Nonprofit Terms; Industry Terms: Not Available to Industry
How to cite: pGEX4T-1-mMcl-1(S140A) was a gift from Roger Davis (Addgene plasmid # 25381 ; http://n2t.net/addgene:25381 ; RRID:Addgene_25381)
