[The description below was written by a language model from this plasmid's Addgene catalogue record.]
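Description:
pGEX4T-1-mMcl-1(S140A) is a bacterial expression plasmid built on the commercial pGEX4T-1 backbone (about 4.9 kb without insert), designed to produce a glutathione S-transferase (GST) fusion protein in E. coli. It is maintained as a high-copy plasmid under ampicillin selection. The record does not list the promoter, origin of replication or other backbone features. Vectors of the pGEX-4T series generally drive the GST fusion from an IPTG-inducible tac promoter, carry a lacI repressor gene, and place a thrombin cleavage site between GST and the cloned protein, but these elements are not confirmed by the fields provided and no feature table accompanies the entry.

The insert is an approximately 1.2 kb mouse Mcl1 cDNA, encoding the anti-apoptotic Bcl-2 family member Mcl-1, cloned into the EcoRI site at both ends with the sites retained. Because a single enzyme was used, insertion was non-directional, and the sequencing primers flanking the cloning site allow orientation to be checked. The GST tag is supplied by the backbone at the N terminus of the fusion. The coding sequence carries a serine 140 to alanine substitution, which removes a potential phosphoacceptor residue.

The associated study concerns how Mcl-1 integrates opposing survival and apoptotic signalling pathways. In that context, the construct is suited to producing recombinant GST–Mcl-1(S140A) that can be purified on glutathione resin. A likely use is as a non-phosphorylatable substrate or control, compared with wild-type protein, in in vitro kinase or binding assays, although the record does not state a specific application.
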