>Addgene plasmid #25381 | pGEX4T-1-mMcl-1(S140A) | depositor partial sequence | sequence record 11841 | Author sequence
GAATTCATGTTTGGCCTGCGGAGAAACGCGGTCATCGGCTTGAACCTGTACTGCGGCGGCGCCAGCCTCG
GCGCGGGCGGCGGTTCTCCGGCAGGGGCGCGCCTGGTGGCCGAGGAGGCCAAGGCGCGGCGCGAGGGGGG
AGGGGAGGCCGCCCTGCTGCCCGGCGCGCGGGTGGTCGCCCGGCCGCCGCCCGTGGGCGCCGAGGACCCC
GACGTCACCGCGTCGGCCGAAAGGCGGCTGCATAAGTCGCCCGGCCTCCTCGCCGTGCCGCCCGAGGAGA
TGGCCGCGTCGGCCGCCGCCGCCATCGTGTCTCCGGAGGAGGAACTGGACGGCTGCGAGCCGGAGGCCAT
CGGCAAGCGCCCGGCCGTGCTGCCCCTCCTGGAGCGCGTGAGCGAGGCGGCCAAGAGCTCCGGGGCCGAC
GGGGCCCTGCCCTCCACGCCGCCGCCGCCCGAGGAGGAAGAGGACGACCTATACCGCCAGTCGCTGGAGA
TCATCTCGCGCTACTTGCGGGAGCAGGCGACCGGCTCCAAGGACTCGAAGCCTCTGGGCGAGGCGGGCGC
GGCGGGCCGGAGAGCGCTGGAGACCCTGCGGCGCGTGGGCGACGGCGTGCAGCGCAACCACGAGACGGCC
TTCCAGGGCATGCTCCGGAAACTGGACATTAAAAACGAAGGCGATGTTAAATCTTTTTCTCGAGTAATGG
TCCATGTTTTCAAAGATGGCGTAACAAACTGGGGCAGGATTGTGACTCTTATTTCTTTCGGTGCCTTTGT
GGCCAAACACTTAAAGAGCGTAAACCAAGAAAGCTTCATCGAACCATTAGCAGAAACTATCACAGATGTT
CTTGTAAGGACGAAACGGGACTGGCTTGTCAAACAAAGAGGCTGGGATGGGTTTGTGGAGTTCTTCCACG
TACAGGACCTAGAAGGCGGCATCAGAAATGTGCTGCTGGCTTTTGCGGGTGTTGCTGGAGTAGGGGCTGG
TCTGGCATATCTAATAAGATAGCCTTGTGAGTGCAATAGGGGACTCTTAAAGCTCCAGCCACCAAACTAC
ATGCATCTGTGAAAACATGTGTATTTATGAAGGTGGACTTGAAGCTGCCCAGGATTTTAACAGTCCAGTT
CTACTGTAGCAACATAGCAAAAAGAAAGTGGCTACAGGATTGTGGCTAACAAGAATAAATACATGGGAAA
AGTGCTCCCCCTGGAAGAGTCACTGTCTGAATGAAGCAAAGTTCCCTCTCAGCAAACACTGAGAGGCCAT
GGAGAAGGACTTCTAGAGCGGCCGCCTGCAGGGTACCCCCGGGAGATCCACTAGTAACGGCCGCCAGTGT
GCTGGAATTCCCGGGTCGACTCGAGCGGCCGCATCGTGACTGACTGACGATCTGCCTCGCGCGTGCGTGA
TGAGG
