>Addgene plasmid #25381 | pGEX4T-1-mMcl-1(S140A) | addgene partial sequence | sequence record 32113 | 25381 with pGEX-5
CGCGTGGATCCCCGGAATTCATGTTTGGCCTGCGGAGAAACGCGGTCATCGGCTTGAACCTGTACTGCGG
CGGCGCCAGCCTCGGCGCGGGCGGCGGTTCTCCGGCAGGGGCGCGCCTGGTGGCCGAGGAGGCCAAGGCG
CGGCGCGAGGGGGGAGGGGAGGCCGCCCTGCTGCCCGGCGCGCGGGTGGTCGCCCGGCCGCCGCCCGTGG
GCGCCGAGGACCCCGACGTCACCGCGTCGGCCGAAAGGCGGCTGCATAAGTCGCCCGGCCTCCTCGCCGT
GCCGCCCGAGGAGATGGCCGCGTCGGCCGCCGCCGCCATCGTGTCTCCGGAGGAGGAACTGGACGGCTGC
GAGCCGGAGGCCATCGGCAAGCGCCCGGCCGTGCTGCCCCTCCTGGAGCGCGTGAGCGAGGCGGCCAAGA
GCTCCGGGGCCGACGGGGCCCTGCCCTCCACGCCGCCGCCGCCCGAGGAGGAAGAGGACGACCTATACCG
CCAGTCGCTGGAGATCATCTCGCGCTACTTGCGGGAGCAGGCGACCGGCTCCAAGGACTCGAAGCCTCTG
GGCGAGGCGGGCGCGGCGGGCCGGAGAGCGCTGGAGACCCTGCGGCGCGTGGGCGACGGCGTGCAGCGCA
ACCACGAGACGGCCTTCCAGGGCATGCTCCGGAAACTGGACATTAAAAACGAAGGCGATGTTAAATCTTT
TTCTCGAGTAATGGTCCATGTTTTCAAAGATGGCGTAACAAACTGGGGCAGGATTGTGACTCTTATTTCT
TTCGGTGCCTTTGTGGCCAAACACTTAAAGAGCGTAAACCAAGAAAGCTTCATCGAACCATTAGCAGAAA
CTATCAC
